>Addgene plasmid #117863 | CIPK2-upGFP | addgene full sequence | sequence record 231299 | Addgene NGS Result
AGATCTAACATCCAAAGACGAAAGGTTGAATGAAACCTTTTTGCCATCCGACATCCACAGGTCCATTCTC
ACACATAAGTGCCAAACGCAACAGGAGGGGATACACTAGCAGCAGACCGTTGCAAACGCAGGACCTCCAC
TCCTCTTCTCCTCAACACCCACTTTTGCCATCGAAAAACCAGCCCAGTTATTGGGCTTGATTGGAGCTCG
CTCATTCCAATTCCTTCTATTAGGCTACTAACACCATGACTTTATTAGCCTGTCTATCCTGGCCCCCCTG
GCGAGGTTCATGTTTGTTTATTTCCGAATGCAACAAGCTCCGCATTACACCCGAACATCACTCCAGATGA
GGGCTTTCTGAGTGTGGGGTCAAATAGTTTCATGTTCCCCAAATGGCCCAAAACTGACAGTTTAAACGCT
GTCTTGGAACCTAATATGACAAAAGCGTGATCTCATCCAAGATGAACTAAGTTTGGTTCGTTGAAATGCT
AACGGCCAGTTGGTCAAAAAGAAACTTCCAAAAGTCGGCATACCGTTTGTCTTGTTTGGTATTGATTGAC
GAATGCTCAAAAATAATCTCATTAATGCTTAGCGCAGTCTCTCTATCGCTTCTGAACCCCGGTGCACCTG
TGCCGAAACGCAAATGGGGAAACACCCGCTTTTTGGATGATTATGCATTGTCTCCACATTGTATGCTTCC
AAGATTCTGGTGGGAATACTGCTGATAGCCTAACGTTCATGATCAAAATTTAACTGTTCTAACCCCTACT
TGACAGCAATATATAAACAGAAGGAAGCTGCCCTGTCTTAAACCTTTTTTTTTATCATCATTATTAGCTT
ACTTTCATAATTGCGACTGGTTCCAATTGACAAGCTTTTGATTTTAACGACTTTTAACGACAACTTGAGA
AGATCAAAAAACAACTAATTATTCGAAACGAGGAATTCGCTGAGGCTTAATATGGAGAACAAACCAAGTG
TATTAACTGAAAGATATGAAGTTGGGAGGTTATTGGGTCAAGGTACTTTTGCTAAAGTGTATTTTGGAAG
GAGTAATCATACCAACGAGAGTGTAGCTATCAAGATGATTGACAAGGACAAAGTTATGAGAGTCGGGCTT
AGCCAGCAAATCAAGCGAGAGATCTCTGTAATGAGGATCGCTAAACACCCGAATGTCGTTGAGTTATACG
AGGTTATGGCTACAAAGTCAAGGATTTACTTTGTTATTGAGTATTGTAAAGGTGGTGAGCTTTTCAACAA
GGTTGCAAAAGGAAAACTTAAAGAAGATGTTGCTTGGAAGTATTTTTATCAGCTTATTAGTGCGGTTGAT
TTTTGTCACAGCCGCGGAGTTTATCACCGCGACATTAAGCCGGAAAATCTTTTGTTGGATGACAATGATA
ATCTTAAGGTATCTGATTTTGGTTTAAGTGCGCTTGCTGATTGCAAGCGGCAAGATGGTCTTCTACATAC
AACTTGTGGTACACCTGCTTATGTTGCGCCCGAGGTTATTAACCGAAAAGGATACGAGGGTACGAAAGCG
GATATTTGGTCTTGTGGTGTTGTTTTGTTTGTTCTTTTGGCTGGTTATCTTCCTTTCCATGACACTAATC
TTATGGAGATGTATAGGAAGATAGGTAAAGCAGACTTCAAGTGTCCCAGCTGGTTTGCTCCTGAGGTAAA
GAGACTATTGTGTAAGATGTTGGACCCTAACCATGAGACTAGAATCACTATTGCAAAAATCAAGGAGAGT
TCTTGGTTCAGAAAGGGTTTGCATTTGAAGCAAAAAAAGATGGAAAAGATGGAGAAACAACAAGTCAGAG
AGGCTACTAATCCCATGGAAGCTGGAGGTTCAGGCCAAAATGAAAACGGAGAAAACCACGAGCCGCCTCG
ACTTGCTACCTTGAATGCTTTCGATATCATCGCCTTGTCTACGGGGTTTGGTCTGGCAGGACTTTTTGGG
GATGTATATGACAAGCGAGAATCTAGGTTCGCGTCGCAAAAACCTGCTTCAGAGATCATTTCTAAGCTAG
TAGAGGTTGCCAAGTGCCTGAAGCTGAAGATAAGAAAGCAAGGCGCAGGCTTGTTCAAACTGGAAAGAGT
AAAGGAAGGAAAAAACGGAATTTTGACGATGGATGCAGAGATATTCCAAGTGACGCCGACGTTTCACCTG
GTGGAAGTGAAGAAATGTAATGGAGATACAATGGAGTATCAGAAGTTAGTGGAGGAGGATCTTAGGCCTG
CTTTGGCAGATATTGTTTGGGTTTGGCAAGGCGAGAAGGAGAAAGAGGAGCAGTTACTGCAGGATGAACA
AGGAGAGCAAGAACCATCAGCATTAAACCTCAGCCTCGAGGGTTCGGAGAACCTGTACTTCCAATCTGGT
TCGATGGTGAGCAAGGGCGAGGAGCTGTTCACCGGGGTGGTGCCCATCCTGGTCGAGCTGGACGGCGACG
TAAACGGCCACAAGTTCAGCGTGTCCGGCGAGGGCGAGGGCGATGCCACCTACGGCAAGCTGACCCTGAA
GTTCATCTGCACCACCGGCAAGCTGCCCGTGCCCTGGCCCACCCTCGTGACCACCCTGACCTACGGCGTG
CAGTGCTTCAGCCGCTACCCCGACCACATGAAGCAGCACGACTTCTTCAAGTCCGCCATGCCCGAAGGCT
ACGTCCAGGAGCGCACCATCTTCTTCAAGGACGACGGCAACTACAAGACCCGCGCCGAGGTGAAGTTCGA
GGGCGACACCCTGGTGAACCGCATCGAGCTGAAGGGCATCGACTTCAAGGAGGACGGCAACATCCTGGGG
CACAAGCTGGAGTACAACTACAACAGCCACAACGTCTATATCATGGCCGACAAGCAGAAGAACGGCATCA
AGGTGAACTTCAAGATCCGCCACAACATCGAGGACGGCAGCGTGCAGCTCGCCGACCACTACCAGCAGAA
CACCCCCATCGGCGACGGCCCCGTGCTGCTGCCCGACAACCACTACCTGAGCACCCAGTCCGCCCTGAGC
AAAGACCCCAACGAGAAGCGCGATCACATGGTCCTGCTGGAGTTCGTGACCGCCGCCGGGATCACTCTCG
GCATGGACGAGCTGTACAAGTCGTCGCATCATCATCATCATCATCATCATTAAGTCGACCATCATCATCA
TCATCATTGAGTTTGTAGCCTTAGACATGACTGTTCCTCAGTTCAAGTTGGGCACTTACGAGAAGACCGG
TCTTGCTAGATTCTAATCAAGAGGATGTCAGAATGCCATTTGCCTGAGAGATGCAGGCTTCATTTTTGAT
ACTTTTTTATTTGTAACCTATATAGTATAGGATTTTTTTTGTCATTTTGTTTCTTCTCGTACGAGCTTGC
TCCTGATCAGCCTATCTCGCAGCTGATGAATATCTTGTGGTAGGGGTTTGGGAAAATCATTCGAGTTTGA
TGTTTTTCTTGGTATTTCCCACTCCTCTTCAGAGTACAGAAGATTAAGTGAGACCTTCGTTTGTGCGGAT
CCCCCACACACCATAGCTTCAAAATGTTTCTACTCCTTTTTTACTCTTCCAGATTTTCTCGGACTCCGCG
CATCGCCGTACCACTTCAAAACACCCAAGCACAGCATACTAAATTTCCCCTCTTTCTTCCTCTAGGGTGT
CGTTAATTACCCGTACTAAAGGTTTGGAAAAGAAAAAAGAGACCGCCTCGTTTCTTTTTCTTCGTCGAAA
AAGGCAATAAAAATTTTTATCACGTTTCTTTTTCTTGAAAATTTTTTTTTTTGATTTTTTTCTCTTTCGA
TGACCTCCCATTGATATTTAAGTTAATAAACGGTCTTCAATTTCTCAAGTTTCAGTTTCATTTTTCTTGT
TCTATTACAACTTTTTTTACTTCTTGCTCATTAGAAAGAAAGCATAGCAATCTAATCTAAGGGCGGTGTT
GACAATTAATCATCGGCATAGTATATCGGCATAGTATAATACGACAAGGTGAGGAACTAAACCATGGCCA
AGTTGACCAGTGCCGTTCCGGTGCTCACCGCGCGCGACGTCGCCGGAGCGGTCGAGTTCTGGACCGACCG
GCTCGGGTTCTCCCGGGACTTCGTGGAGGACGACTTCGCCGGTGTGGTCCGGGACGACGTGACCCTGTTC
ATCAGCGCGGTCCAGGACCAGGTGGTGCCGGACAACACCCTGGCCTGGGTGTGGGTGCGCGGCCTGGACG
AGCTGTACGCCGAGTGGTCGGAGGTCGTGTCCACGAACTTCCGGGACGCCTCCGGGCCGGCCATGACCGA
GATCGGCGAGCAGCCGTGGGGGCGGGAGTTCGCCCTGCGCGACCCGGCCGGCAACTGCGTGCACTTCGTG
GCCGAGGAGCAGGACTGACACGTCCGACGCGGCCCGACGGGTCCGAGGCCTCGGAGATCCGTCCCCCTTT
TCCTTTGTCGATATCATGTAATTAGTTATGTCACGCTTACATTCACGCCCTCCCCCCACATCCGCTCTAA
CCGAAAAGGAAGGAGTTAGACAACCTGAAGTCTAGGTCCCTATTTATTTTTTTATAGTTATGTTAGTATT
AAGAACGTTATTTATATTTCAAATTTTTCTTTTTTTTCTGTACAGACGCGTGTACGCATGTAACATTATA
CTGAAAACCTTGCTTGAGAAGGTTTTGGGACGCTCGAAGGCTTTAATTTGCAAGCTGGAGACCAACATGT
GAGCAAAAGGCCAGCAAAAGGCCAGGAACCGTAAAAAGGCCGCGTTGCTGGCGTTTTTCCATAGGCTCCG
CCCCCCTGACGAGCATCACAAAAATCGACGCTCAAGTCAGAGGTGGCGAAACCCGACAGGACTATAAAGA
TACCAGGCGTTTCCCCCTGGAAGCTCCCTCGTGCGCTCTCCTGTTCCGACCCTGCCGCTTACCGGATACC
TGTCCGCCTTTCTCCCTTCGGGAAGCGTGGCGCTTTCTCATAGCTCACGCTGTAGGTATCTCAGTTCGGT
GTAGGTCGTTCGCTCCAAGCTGGGCTGTGTGCACGAACCCCCCGTTCAGCCCGACCGCTGCGCCTTATCC
GGTAACTATCGTCTTGAGTCCAACCCGGTAAGACACGACTTATCGCCACTGGCAGCAGCCACTGGTAACA
GGATTAGCAGAGCGAGGTATGTAGGCGGTGCTACAGAGTTCTTGAAGTGGTGGCCTAACTACGGCTACAC
TAGAAGAACAGTATTTGGTATCTGCGCTCTGCTGAAGCCAGTTACCTTCGGAAAAAGAGTTGGTAGCTCT
TGATCCGGCAAACAAACCACCGCTGGTAGCGGTGGTTTTTTTGTTTGCAAGCAGCAGATTACGCGCAGAA
AAAAAGGATCTCAAGAAGATCCTTTGATCTTTTCTACGGGGTCTGACGCTCAGTGGAACGAAAACTCACG
TTAAGGGATTTTGGTCATGAGATC
Features (pLannotate 1.2.2; 12 found; start..end, strand, type, name):
      2..940     +  promoter       AOX1 promoter: Pichia pastoris AOX1; inducible promoter, regulated by methanol
    962..2329    +  CDS            CIPK2: CIPK2_ARATH - Also known as PKS16, SnRK3.2. Experimental evidence at protein level: Swiss-Prot protein existence level 1. CIPK serine-threonine protein kinases interact with CBL proteins. Binding of a CBL protein to the regulatory NAF domain of CIPK protein lead to the activation of the kinase in a calcium-dependent manner (By similarity). From Arabidopsis thaliana (Mouse-ear cress).
   2384..3100    +  CDS            EGFP: EGFP is a basic (constitutively fluorescent) green fluorescent protein published in 1996, derived from Aequorea victoria. It is reported to be a rapidly-maturing weak dimer with moderate acid sensitivity.
   3106..3124    +  CDS            capTEV™ (fragment): composite tag for in vivo biotinylation, TEV protease cleavage, and 6xHis tagging
   3140..3157    +  CDS            capTEV™ (fragment): composite tag for in vivo biotinylation, TEV protease cleavage, and 6xHis tagging
   3168..3233    +  CDS            AOX1 (fragment): ALOX1_KOMPC - Experimental evidence at protein level: Swiss-Prot protein existence level 1. Major isoform of alcohol oxidase, which catalyzes the oxidation of methanol to formaldehyde and hydrogen peroxide, the first step in the methanol utilization pathway of methylotrophic yeasts. From Komagataella phaffii (strain ATCC 76273 / CBS 7435 / CECT 11047 / NRRL Y-11430 / Wegner 21-1) (Yeast) (Pichia pastoris).
   3237..3483    +  terminator     AOX1 terminator: Pichia pastoris AOX1; transcription terminator for AOX1
   3504..3911    +  promoter       TEF1 promoter: S. cerevisiae TEF1; promoter for EF-1α
   3918..3965    +  promoter       EM7 promoter: synthetic bacterial promoter&nbsp
   3984..4358    +  CDS            BleoR: antibiotic-binding protein; Sh ble from Streptoalloteichus hindustanus; confers resistance to bleomycin, phleomycin, and Zeocin™
   4424..4671    +  terminator     CYC1 terminator: S. cerevisiae CYC1; transcription terminator for CYC1
   4746..5334    -  rep_origin     ori: high-copy-number ColE1/pMB1/pBR322/pUC origin of replication
