[The description below was written by a language model from this plasmid's Addgene catalogue record and pLannotate feature annotations shown in this document.]
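Description:
CIPK2-upGFP is a yeast expression plasmid built on the pPICZc backbone, a vector designed for protein production in the methylotrophic yeast Pichia pastoris (Komagataella phaffii). The sequenced record is about 5.4 kb. It is propagated in E. coli through a high-copy ColE1/pUC-type origin and carries a single selectable marker, the Sh ble gene (BleoR), which confers resistance to Zeocin, bleomycin and phleomycin. That marker sits behind tandem promoters, the S. cerevisiae TEF1 promoter for expression in yeast and the synthetic EM7 promoter for expression in bacteria, and is followed by the CYC1 terminator, so the same drug can be used for selection in both hosts. No yeast replication origin is annotated, which is consistent with pPICZ-type vectors being maintained in Pichia by integration into the genome rather than as episomes.

The payload is the coding sequence of Arabidopsis thaliana CIPK2 (CBL-interacting protein kinase 2, also called SnRK3.2), a serine/threonine kinase of the family activated by binding of calcium-sensing CBL proteins to its regulatory NAF domain. It is placed under the methanol-inducible AOX1 promoter and fused at its C terminus to EGFP. Two short annotated matches to a composite tag lie just downstream of EGFP. They may indicate a TEV protease site and a polyhistidine tag, but the catalogue fields list only the eGFP fusion. The AOX1 terminator closes the cassette. The stated purpose is protein expression. The GFP fusion would allow expression of the kinase to be followed by fluorescence, though the record does not describe a specific application.
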