Addgene plasmid #117863: CIPK2-upGFP
Purpose: protein expression
Depositing lab: Geoffrey Chang. Depositing organization: University of California, San Diego (UCSD).
Backbone
  Vector backbone: pPICZc
  Backbone size w/o insert (bp): 3329
  Vector type: Yeast Expression
Growth in bacteria
  Bacterial resistance: Bleocin (Zeocin), 50 μg/mL
  Growth temperature: 37°C
  Growth strain: DH5alpha
  Copy number: High Copy
Gene/Insert
  Gene/Insert name: CIPK2-upGFP
  Species: A. thaliana (mustard weed)
  Entrez Gene: CIPK2 (a.k.a. AT5G07070, CBL-INTERACTING PROTEIN KINASE 2, CBL-interacting protein kinase 2, SNF1-RELATED PROTEIN KINASE 3.2, SnRK3.2, T28J14.10, T28J14_10)
  Promoter: AOX
  Tag / fusion protein: eGFP (C terminal on insert)
  Cloning method: Unknown
  Sequencing primers: 5′ GACTGGTTCCAATTGACAAGC; 3′ GCAAATGGCATTCTGACATCC
Terms and licenses: Academic/Nonprofit Terms; Industry Terms: Not Available to Industry
Depositor comments: insert amino acid sequence: MENKPSVLTERYEVGRLLGQGTFAKVYFGRSNHTNESVAIKMIDKDKVMRVGLSQQIKREISVMRIAKHPNVVELYEVMATKSRIYFVIEYCKGGELFNKVAKGKLKEDVAWKYFYQLISAVDFCHSRGVYHRDIKPENLLLDDNDNLKVSDFGLSALADCKRQDGLLHTTCGTPAYVAPEVINRKGYEGTKADIWSCGVVLFVLLAGYLPFHDTNLMEMYRKIGKADFKCPSWFAPEVKRLLCKMLDPNHETRITIAKIKESSWFRKGLHLKQKKMEKMEKQQVREATNPMEAGGSGQNENGENHEPPRLATLNAFDIIALSTGFGLAGLFGDVYDKRESRFASQKPASEIISKLVEVAKCLKLKIRKQGAGLFKLERVKEGKNGILTMDAEIFQVTPTFHLVEVKKCNGDTMEYQKLVEEDLRPALADIVWVWQGEKEKEEQLLQDEQGEQEPS
How to cite: CIPK2-upGFP was a gift from Geoffrey Chang (Addgene plasmid # 117863 ; http://n2t.net/addgene:117863 ; RRID:Addgene_117863)
